>Addgene plasmid #130043 | pRDAX-516 N-Tag GFP[1] L32 Itgb1 mCherry | depositor full sequence | sequence record 249421 | Full Sequence
GCCTGCCTCCAGGCCTCAATATTGGCCATTAGCCATATTATTCATTGGTTATATAGCATAAATCAATATT
GGCTATTGGCCATTGCATACGTTGTATCTATATCATAATATGTACATTTATATTGGCTCATGTCCAATAT
GACCGCCATGTTGGCATTGATTATTGACTAGTTATTAATAGTAATCAATTACGGGGTCATTAGTTCATAG
CCCATATATGGAGTTCCGCGTTACATAACTTACGGTAAATGGCCCGCCTGGCTGACCGCCCAACGACCCC
CGCCCATTGACGTCAATAATGACGTATGTTCCCATAGTAACGCCAATAGGGACTTTCCATTGACGTCAAT
GGGTGGAGTATTTACGGTAAACTGCCCACTTGGCAGTACATCAAGTGTATCATATGCCAAGTCCGCCCCC
TATTGACGTCAATGACGGTAAATGGCCCGCCTGGCATTATGCCCAGTACATGACCTTACGGGACTTTCCT
ACTTGGCAGTACATCTACGTATTAGTCATCGCTATTACCATGGTGATGCGGTTTTGGCAGTACACCAATG
GGCGTGGATAGCGGTTTGACTCACGGGGATTTCCAAGTCTCCACCCCATTGACGTCAATGGGAGTTTGTT
TTGGCACCAAAATCAACGGGACTTTCCAAAATGTCGTAATAACCCCGCCCCGTTGACGCAAATGGGCGGT
AGGCGTGTACGGTGGGAGGTCTATATAAGCAGAGCTCGTTTAGTGAACCGTCAGATCACTAGAAGCTTTA
TTGCGGTAGTTTATCACAGTTAAATTGCTAACGCAGTCAGTGCTTCTGACACAACAGTCTCGAACTTAAG
CTGCAGAAGTTGGTCGTGAGGCACTGGGCAGGTAAGTATCAAGGTTACAAGACAGGTTTAAGGAGACCAA
TAGAAACTGGGCTTGTCGAGACAGAGAAGACTCTTGCGTTTCTGATAGGCACCTATTGGTCTTACTGACA
TCCACTTTGCCTTTCTCTCCACAGGTGTCCACTCCCAGGCCACCATGGATCTGCCTGATGACCACTACCT
GAGCACACAGACCATCCTCTCCAAGGACCTTAACGACGTGGGTGGCGGAGGGAGCGAAGGCGGCGGATCC
GGAGGGCCTGGCTCTGGCGGAGAGGGGAGCGCTGGAGGCGGGTCAGCCGGTGGTGGGAGT
[2391 nt withheld, positions 1181-3571]
TAAGAATTCAGATCCGCCCCTCTCCCTCCCCCCCCCCTAACGTTACTGGCCGAAGCCGCTTGGAATAAGG
CCGGTGTGCGTTTGTCTATATGTTATTTTCCACCATATTGCCGTCTTTTGGCAATGTGAGGGCCCGGAAA
CCTGGCCCTGTCTTCTTGACGAGCATTCCTAGGGGTCTTTCCCCTCTCGCCAAAGGAATGCAAGGTCTGT
TGAATGTCGTGAAGGAAGCAGTTCCTCTGGTAGCTTCTTGAAGACAAACAACGTCTGTAGCGACCCTTTG
CAGGCAGCGGAACCCCCCACCTGGCGACAGGTGCCTCTGCGGCCAAAAGCCACGTGTATAAGATACACCT
GCAAAGGCGGCACAACCCCAGTGCCACGTTGTGAGTTGGATAGTTGTGGAAAGAGTCAAATGGCTCTCCT
CAAGCGTATTCAACAAGGGGCTGAAGGATGCCCAGAAGGTACCCCATTGTATGGGATCTGATCTGGGGCC
TCGGTACACATGCTTTACATGTGTTTAGTCGAGGTTAAAAAAACGTCTAGGCCCCCCGAACCACGGGGAC
GTGGTTTTCCTTTGAAAAACACGATGATAATATGGCCACAACCATGGTGAGCAAGGGCGAGGAGGATAAC
ATGGCCATCATCAAGGAGTTCATGCGCTTCAAGGTGCACATGGAGGGCTCCGTGAACGGCCACGAGTTCG
AGATCGAGGGCGAGGGCGAGGGCCGCCCCTACGAGGGCACCCAGACCGCCAAGCTGAAGGTGACCAAGGG
TGGCCCCCTGCCCTTCGCCTGGGACATCCTGTCCCCTCAGTTCATGTACGGCTCCAAGGCCTACGTGAAG
CACCCCGCCGACATCCCCGACTACTTGAAGCTGTCCTTCCCCGAGGGCTTCAAGTGGGAGCGCGTGATGA
ACTTCGAGGACGGCGGCGTGGTGACCGTGACCCAGGACTCCTCCCTGCAGGACGGCGAGTTCATCTACAA
GGTGAAGCTGCGCGGCACCAACTTCCCCTCCGACGGCCCCGTAATGCAGAAGAAGACCATGGGCTGGGAG
GCCTCCTCCGAGCGGATGTACCCCGAGGACGGCGCCCTGAAGGGCGAGATCAAGCAGAGGCTGAAGCTGA
AGGACGGCGGCCACTACGACGCTGAGGTCAAGACCACCTACAAGGCCAAGAAGCCCGTGCAGCTGCCCGG
CGCCTACAACGTCAACATCAAGTTGGACATCACCTCCCACAACGAGGACTACACCATCGTGGAACAGTAC
GAACGCGCCGAGGGCCGCCACTCCACCGGCGGCATGGACGAGCTGTACAAGTAAACCGGTGCTCGAGGTA
CCGATGAATAGCTAAGGTCGAGGCCGCAGGTAAGTATCAAGGTTACAAGACAGGTTTAAGGAGACCAATA
GAAACTGGGCTTGTCGAGACAGAGAAGACTCTTGCGTTTCTGATAGGCACCTATTGGTCTTACTGACATC
CACTTTGCCTTTCTCTCCACAGGTGTCGACAATCAACCTCTGGATTACAAAATTTGTGAAAGATTGACTG
GTATTCTTAACTATGTTGCTCCTTTTACGCTATGTGGATACGCTGCTTTAATGCCTTTGTATCATGCTAT
TGCTTCCCGTATGGCTTTCATTTTCTCCTCCTTGTATAAATCCTGGTTGCTGTCTCTTTATGAGGAGTTG
TGGCCCGTTGTCAGGCAACGTGGCGTGGTGTGCACTGTGTTTGCTGACGCAACCCCCACTGGTTGGGGCA
TTGCCACCACCTGTCAGCTCCTTTCCGGGACTTTCGCTTTCCCCCTCCCTATTGCCACGGCGGAACTCAT
CGCCGCCTGCCTTGCCCGCTGCTGGACAGGGGCTCGGCTGTTGGGCACTGACAATTCCGTGGTGTTGTCG
GGGAAGCTGACGTCCTTTCCATGGCTGCTCGCCTGTGTTGCCACCTGGATTCTGCGCGGGACGTCCTTCT
GCTACGTCCCTTCGGCCCTCAATCCAGCGGACCTTCCTTCCCGCGGCCTGCTGCCGGCTCTGCGGCCTCT
TCCGCGTCTTCGCCTTCGCCCTCAGACGAGTCGGATCTCCCTTTGGGCCGCCTCCCCGCCTGGAATTCGA
GCTCGGTACGATCAGCCTCGACTGTGCCTTCTAGTTGCCAGCCATCTGTTGTTTGCCCCTCCCCCGTGCC
TTCCTTGACCCTGGAAGGTGCCACTCCCACTGTCCTTTCCTAATAAAATGAGGAAATTGCATCGCATTGT
CTGAGTAGGTGTCATTCTATTCTGGGGGGTGGGGTGGGGCAGGACAGCAAGGGGGAGGATTGGGAAGACA
ATAGCCCAGCTTTTGTTCCCTTTAGTGAGGGTTAATTGCGCGCTTGGCGTAATCATGGTCATAGCTGTTT
CCTGTGTGAAATTGTTATCCGCTAATTCACTCCTCAGGTGCAGGCTGCCTATCAGAAGGTGGTGGCTGGT
GTGGCCAATGCCCTGGCTCACAAATACCACTGAGATCTTTTTCCCTCTGCCAAAAATTATGGGGACATCA
TGAAGCCCCTTGAGCATCTGACTTCTGGCTAATAAAGGAAATTTATTTTCATTGCAATAGTGTGTTGGAA
TTTTTTGTGTCTCTCACTCGGAAGGACATATGGGAGGGCAAATCATTTAAAACATCAGAATGAGTATTTG
GTTTAGAGTTTGGCAACATATGCCCATATGCTGGCTGCCATGAACAAAGGTTGGCTATAAAGAGGTCATC
AGTATATGAAACAGCCCCCTGCTGTCCATTCCTTATTCCATAGAAAAGCCTTGACTTGAGGTTAGATTTT
TTTTATATTTTGTTTTGTGTTATTTTTTTCTTTAACATCCCTAAAATTTTCCTTACATGTTTTACTAGCC
AGATTTTTCCTCCTCTCCTGACTACTCCCAGTCATAGCTGTCCCTCTTCTCTTATGGAGATCGGCCGGCC
GCCGGCGTCGACGCGCGCGGCCGCGGCGCGCCGTTGCTGGCGTTTTTCCATAGGCTCCGCCCCCCTGACG
AGCATCACAAAAATCGACGCTCAAGTCAGAGGTGGCGAAACCCGACAGGACTATAAAGATACCAGGCGTT
TCCCCCTGGAAGCTCCCTCGTGCGCTCTCCTGTTCCGACCCTGCCGCTTACCGGATACCTGTCCGCCTTT
CTCCCTTCGGGAAGCGTGGCGCTTTCTCATAGCTCACGCTGTAGGTATCTCAGTTCGGTGTAGGTCGTTC
GCTCCAAGCTGGGCTGTGTGCACGAACCCCCCGTTCAGCCCGACCGCTGCGCCTTATCCGGTAACTATCG
TCTTGAGTCCAACCCGGTAAGACACGACTTATCGCCACTGGCAGCAGCCACTGGTAACAGGATTAGCAGA
GCGAGGTATGTAGGCGGTGCTACAGAGTTCTTGAAGTGGTGGCCTAACTACGGCTACACTAGAAGAACAG
TATTTGGTATCTGCGCTCTGCTGAAGCCAGTTACCTTCGGAAAAAGAGTTGGTAGCTCTTGATCCGGCAA
ACAAACCACCGCTGGTAGCGGTGGTTTTTTTGTTTGCAAGCAGCAGATTACGCGCAGAAAAAAAGGATCT
CAAGAAGATCCTTTGATCTTTTCTACGGGGTCTGACGCTCAGTGGAACGAAAACTCACGTTAAGGGATTT
TGGTCATGAGATTATCAAAAAGGATCTTCACCTAGATCCTTTTAAATTAAAAATGAAGTTTTAAATCAAT
CTAAAGTATATATGAGTAAACTTGGTCTGACAGTTACCAATGCTTAATCAGTGAGGCACCTATCTCAGCG
ATCTGTCTATTTCGTTCATCCATAGTTGCCTGACTCCCCGTCGTGTAGATAACTACGATACGGGAGGGCT
TACCATCTGGCCCCAGTGCTGCAATGATACCGCGAGACCCACGCTCACCGGCTCCAGATTTATCAGCAAT
AAACCAGCCAGCCGGAAGGGCCGAGCGCAGAAGTGGTCCTGCAACTTTATCCGCCTCCATCCAGTCTATT
AATTGTTGCCGGGAAGCTAGAGTAAGTAGTTCGCCAGTTAATAGTTTGCGCAACGTTGTTGCCATTGCTA
CAGGCATCGTGGTGTCACGCTCGTCGTTTGGTATGGCTTCATTCAGCTCCGGTTCCCAACGATCAAGGCG
AGTTACATGATCCCCCATGTTGTGCAAAAAAGCGGTTAGCTCCTTCGGTCCTCCGATCGTTGTCAGAAGT
AAGTTGGCCGCAGTGTTATCACTCATGGTTATGGCAGCACTGCATAATTCTCTTACTGTCATGCCATCCG
TAAGATGCTTTTCTGTGACTGGTGAGTACTCAACCAAGTCATTCTGAGAATAGTGTATGCGGCGACCGAG
TTGCTCTTGCCCGGCGTCAATACGGGATAATACCGCGCCACATAGCAGAACTTTAAAAGTGCTCATCATT
GGAAAACGTTCTTCGGGGCGAAAACTCTCAAGGATCTTACCGCTGTTGAGATCCAGTTCGATGTAACCCA
CTCGTGCACCCAACTGATCTTCAGCATCTTTTACTTTCACCAGCGTTTCTGGGTGAGCAAAAACAGGAAG
GCAAAATGCCGCAAAAAAGGGAATAAGGGCGACACGGAAATGTTGAATACTCATACTCTTCCTTTTTCAA
TATTATTGAAGCATTTATCAGGGTTATTGTCTCATGAGCGGATACATATTTGAATGTATTTAGAAAAATA
AACAAATAGGGGTTCCGCGCACATTTCCCCGAAAAGTGCCACCTGACGTCTAAGAAACCATTATTATCAT
GACATTAACCTATAAAAATAGGCGTATCACGAGGCCCTTTCGTCTACGCGCGCGCCGGCGGCGCGCCGTC
GACGGCCGGCCGCGGCCGC
Features (pLannotate 1.2.2; 17 found; start..end, strand, type, name):
    155..532     +  enhancer       CMV enhancer: human cytomegalovirus immediate early enhancer
    534..733     +  promoter       CMV promoter: human cytomegalovirus (CMV) immediate early promoter
    872..1004    +  intron         chimeric intron: chimera between introns from human β-globin and immunoglobulin heavy chain genes
   1041..1064    +  CDS            TagGFP2 (fragment): monomeric green fluorescent protein, also known as mTagGFP mammalian codon-optimized
   1181..3571    +  CDS            Itgb1 (sequence withheld): ITB1_MOUSE - Experimental evidence at protein level: Swiss-Prot protein existence level 1. [Isoform 2]: Isoform 2 displaces isoform 1 in striated muscles. From Mus musculus (Mouse).
   3588..4174    +  misc_feature   IRES2: internal ribosome entry site (IRES) of the encephalomyocarditis virus (EMCV)
   4175..4882    +  CDS            mCherry: mCherry is a basic (constitutively fluorescent) red fluorescent protein published in 2004, derived from Discosoma sp.. It is reported to be a very rapidly-maturing monomer with low acid sensitivity.
   4931..5063    +  intron         chimeric intron: chimera between introns from human β-globin and immunoglobulin heavy chain genes
   5072..5660    +  misc_feature   WPRE: woodchuck hepatitis virus posttranscriptional regulatory element
   5664..5680    +  misc_feature   MCS (fragment): pUC18/19 multiple cloning site
   5693..5804    +  polyA_signal   bGH poly(A) signal: bovine growth hormone polyadenylation signal
   5900..5918    -  promoter       T3 promoter: promoter for bacteriophage T3 RNA polymerase
   5977..6051    +  CDS            HBB (fragment): HBB_PONPY - Experimental evidence at transcript level: Swiss-Prot protein existence level 2. Involved in oxygen transport from the lung to the various peripheral tissues. From Pongo pygmaeus (Bornean orangutan).
   6122..6177    +  polyA_signal   β-globin poly(A) signal: rabbit β-globin polyadenylation signal (Gil and Proudfoot, 1987)
   6556..7144    -  rep_origin     ori: high-copy-number ColE1/pMB1/pBR322/pUC origin of replication
   7315..8175    -  CDS            AmpR: β-lactamase; bla; confers resistance to ampicillin, carbenicillin, and related antibiotics
   8176..8280    -  promoter       AmpR promoter: bla
