[The description below was written by a language model from this plasmid's Addgene catalogue record and pLannotate feature annotations shown in this document.]
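Description:
pRDAX-516 N-Tag GFP[1] L32 Itgb1 mCherry is a custom-built mammalian expression plasmid of about 8.4 kb, intended as a component of bimolecular or trimolecular fluorescence complementation (BiFC/TriFC) assays for detecting protein–protein interactions. It is maintained in E. coli through a high-copy ColE1/pUC-type origin and selected with ampicillin via the β-lactamase gene and its native promoter.

Expression in mammalian cells is driven by the human CMV immediate-early enhancer and promoter, followed by a chimeric β-globin/immunoglobulin intron that promotes efficient transcript processing. The open reading frame begins with a very short GFP-derived segment, which the annotation software matched to TagGFP2. This fits the "GFP[1]" N-terminal tag in the name, a small split-GFP fragment that fluoresces only when brought together with complementary fragments carried by partner constructs. A gap of roughly a hundred nucleotides separates the tag from the insert and presumably holds the "L32" linker, though this region is not annotated and the record does not define the term. The insert is mouse Itgb1 (integrin β1, CD29).

Downstream, an EMCV IRES directs cap-independent translation of mCherry from the same transcript. Red fluorescence therefore marks transfected cells and provides an internal reference for expression that does not depend on green complementation. The 3′ region holds a second copy of the chimeric intron, a WPRE to enhance transcript stability and expression, and a bGH polyadenylation signal. Further downstream lie a reverse-oriented T3 promoter, a β-globin-like fragment and a rabbit β-globin poly(A) signal. The cloning sites used for the insert are not recorded.
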