Addgene plasmid #130043: pRDAX-516 N-Tag GFP[1] L32 Itgb1 mCherry
Purpose: PPI (BiFC/TriFC) assay vector
Depositing lab: Gary Lewin. Depositing organization: Max-Delbrueck-Centrum fuer Molekulare Medizin (MDC).
Backbone
  Vector backbone: custom built
  Vector type: Mammalian Expression
Growth in bacteria
  Bacterial resistance: Ampicillin, 100 μg/mL
  Growth temperature: 37°C
  Growth strain: DH5alpha
  Copy number: High Copy
Gene/Insert
  Gene/Insert name: Itgb1
  Species: M. musculus (mouse)
  Entrez Gene: Itgb1 (a.k.a. 4633401G24Rik, CD29, Fnrb, Gm9863, gpIIa)
  Cloning method: Restriction Enzyme; 5′ cloning site unknown (unknown if destroyed); 3′ cloning site unknown (unknown if destroyed)
Terms and licenses: Academic/Nonprofit Terms; Industry Terms: Not Available to Industry
How to cite: pRDAX-516 N-Tag GFP[1] L32 Itgb1 mCherry was a gift from Gary Lewin (Addgene plasmid # 130043 ; http://n2t.net/addgene:130043 ; RRID:Addgene_130043)
